>Addgene plasmid #193231 | Lenti-sgPrdm9#1/Cre | addgene full sequence | sequence record 379585 | Addgene NGS Result
GACATTGATTATTGACTAGTTATTAATAGTAATCAATTACGGGGTCATTAGTTCATAGCCCATATATGGA
GTTCCGCGTTACATAACTTACGGTAAATGGCCCGCCTGGCTGACCGCCCAACGACCCCCGCCCATTGACG
TCAATAATGACGTATGTTCCCATAGTAACGCCAATAGGGACTTTCCATTGACGTCAATGGGTGGAGTATT
TACGGTAAACTGCCCACTTGGCAGTACATCAAGTGTATCATATGCCAAGTACGCCCCCTATTGACGTCAA
TGACGGTAAATGGCCCGCCTGGCATTATGCCCAGTACATGACCTTATGGGACTTTCCTACTTGGCAGTAC
ATCTACGTATTAGTCATCGCTATTACCATGGTGATGCGGTTTTGGCAGTACATCAATGGGCGTGGATAGC
GGTTTGACTCACGGGGATTTCCAAGTCTCCACCCCATTGACGTCAATGGGAGTTTGTTTTGGCACCAAAA
TCAACGGGACTTTCCAAAATGTCGTAACAACTCCGCCCCATTGACGCAAATGGGCGGTAGGCGTGTACGG
TGGGAGGTCTATATAAGCAGCGCGTTTTGCCTGTACTGGGTCTCTCTGGTTAGACCAGATCTGAGCCTGG
GAGCTCTCTGGCTAACTAGGGAACCCACTGCTTAAGCCTCAATAAAGCTTGCCTTGAGTGCTTCAAGTAG
TGTGTGCCCGTCTGTTGTGTGACTCTGGTAACTAGAGATCCCTCAGACCCTTTTAGTCAGTGTGGAAAAT
CTCTAGCAGTGGCGCCCGAACAGGGACTTGAAAGCGAAAGGGAAACCAGAGGAGCTCTCTCGACGCAGGA
CTCGGCTTGCTGAAGCGCGCACGGCAAGAGGCGAGGGGCGGCGACTGGTGAGTACGCCAAAAATTTTGAC
TAGCGGAGGCTAGAAGGAGAGAGATGGGTGCGAGAGCGTCAGTATTAAGCGGGGGAGAATTAGATCGCGA
TGGGAAAAAATTCGGTTAAGGCCAGGGGGAAAGAAAAAATATAAATTAAAACATATAGTATGGGCAAGCA
GGGAGCTAGAACGATTCGCAGTTAATCCTGGCCTGTTAGAAACATCAGAAGGCTGTAGACAAATACTGGG
ACAGCTACAACCATCCCTTCAGACAGGATCAGAAGAACTTAGATCATTATATAATACAGTAGCAACCCTC
TATTGTGTGCATCAAAGGATAGAGATAAAAGACACCAAGGAAGCTTTAGACAAGATAGAGGAAGAGCAAA
ACAAAAGTAAGACCACCGCACAGCAAGCGGCCGGCCGCTGATCTTCAGACCTGGAGGAGGAGATATGAGG
GACAATTGGAGAAGTGAATTATATAAATATAAAGTAGTAAAAATTGAACCATTAGGAGTAGCACCCACCA
AGGCAAAGAGAAGAGTGGTGCAGAGAGAAAAAAGAGCAGTGGGAATAGGAGCTTTGTTCCTTGGGTTCTT
GGGAGCAGCAGGAAGCACTATGGGCGCAGCGTCAATGACGCTGACGGTACAGGCCAGACAATTATTGTCT
GGTATAGTGCAGCAGCAGAACAATTTGCTGAGGGCTATTGAGGCGCAACAGCATCTGTTGCAACTCACAG
TCTGGGGCATCAAGCAGCTCCAGGCAAGAATCCTGGCTGTGGAAAGATACCTAAAGGATCAACAGCTCCT
GGGGATTTGGGGTTGCTCTGGAAAACTCATTTGCACCACTGCTGTGCCTTGGAATGCTAGTTGGAGTAAT
AAATCTCTGGAACAGATTTGGAATCACACGACCTGGATGGAGTGGGACAGAGAAATTAACAATTACACAA
GCTTAATACACTCCTTAATTGAAGAATCGCAAAACCAGCAAGAAAAGAATGAACAAGAATTATTGGAATT
AGATAAATGGGCAAGTTTGTGGAATTGGTTTAACATAACAAATTGGCTGTGGTATATAAAATTATTCATA
ATGATAGTAGGAGGCTTGGTAGGTTTAAGAATAGTTTTTGCTGTACTTTCTATAGTGAATAGAGTTAGGC
AGGGATATTCACCATTATCGTTTCAGACCCACCTCCCAACCCCGAGGGGACCCGACAGGCCCGAAGGAAT
AGAAGAAGAAGGTGGAGAGAGAGACAGAGACAGATCCATTCGATTAGTGAACGGATCGGCACTGCGTGCG
CCAATTCTGCAGACAAATGGCAGTATTCATCCACAATTTTAAAAGAAAAGGGGGGATTGGGGGGTACAGT
GCAGGGGAAAGAATAGTAGACATAATAGCAACAGACATACAAACTAAAGAATTACAAAAACAAATTACAA
AAATTCAAAATTTTCGGGTTTATTACAGGGACAGCAGAGATCCAGTTTGGTTAGTACCGGGCCCGCTCTA
GCCCTGCAGGAACTGTTTAAACTGTGAGGGCCTATTTCCCATGATTCCTTCATATTTGCATATACGATAC
AAGGCTGTTAGAGAGATAATTGGAATTAATTTGACTGTAAACACAAAGATATTAGTACAAAATACGTGAC
GTAGAAAGTAATAATTTCTTGGGTAGTTTGCAGTTTTAAAATTATGTTTTAAAATGGACTATCATATGCT
TACCGTAACTTGAAAGTATTTCGATTTCTTGGCTTTATATATCTTGTGGAAAGGACCAAACACCGAAGCA
TCTGATCTACCAGTGTTTAAGAGCTATGCTGGAAACAGCATAGCAAGTTTAAATAAGGCTAGTCCGTTAT
CAACTTGAAAAAGTGGCACCGAGTCGGTGCTTTTTTGTTTGGCGCGCCTATGGCTTAATTAACATGGCGG
CCGCATTCTACCGGGTAGGGGAGGCGCTTTTCCCAAGGCAGTCTGGAGCATGCGCTTTAGCAGCCCCGCT
GGGCACTTGGCGCTACACAAGTGGCCTCTGGCCTCGCACACATTCCACATCCACCGGTAGGCGCCAACCG
GCTCCGTTCTTTGGTGGCCCCTTCGCGCCACCTTCTACTCCTCCCCTAGTCAGGAAGTTCCCCCCCGCCC
CGCAGCTCGCGTCGTGCAGGACGTGACAAATGGAAGTAGCACGTCTCACTAGTCTCGTGCAGATGGACAG
CACCGCTGAGCAATGGAAGCGGGTAGGCCTTTGGGGCAGCGGCCAATAGCAGCTTTGCTCCTTCGCTTTC
TGGGCTCAGAGGCTGGGAAGGGGTGGGTCCGGGGGCGGGCTCAGGGGCGGGCTCAGGGGCGGGGCGGGCG
CCCGAAGGTCCTCCGGAGGCCCGGCATTCTGCACGCTTCAAAAGCGCACGTCTGCCGCGCTGTTCTCCTC
TTCCTCATCTCCGGGACCCGGGATGCCCAAGAAGAAGAGGAAGGTGTCCAATTTACTGACCGTACACCAA
AATTTGCCTGCATTACCGGTCGATGCAACGAGTGATGAGGTTCGCAAGAACCTGATGGACATGTTCAGGG
ATCGCCAGGCGTTTTCTGAGCATACCTGGAAAATGCTTCTGTCCGTTTGCCGGTCGTGGGCGGCATGGTG
CAAGTTGAATAACCGGAAATGGTTTCCCGCAGAACCTGAAGATGTTCGCGATTATCTTCTATATCTTCAG
GCGCGCGGTCTGGCAGTAAAAACTATCCAGCAACATTTGGGCCAGCTAAACATGCTTCATCGTCGGTCCG
GGCTGCCACGACCAAGTGACAGCAATGCTGTTTCACTGGTTATGCGGCGGATCCGAAAAGAAAACGTTGA
TGCCGGTGAACGTGCAAAACAGGCTCTAGCGTTCGAACGCACTGATTTCGACCAGGTTCGTTCACTCATG
GAAAATAGCGATCGCTGCCAGGATATACGTAATCTGGCATTTCTGGGGATTGCTTATAACACCCTGTTAC
GTATAGCCGAAATTGCCAGGATCAGGGTTAAAGATATCTCACGTACTGACGGTGGGAGAATGTTAATCCA
TATTGGCAGAACGAAAACGCTGGTTAGCACCGCAGGTGTAGAGAAGGCACTTAGCCTGGGGGTAACTAAA
CTGGTCGAGCGATGGATTTCCGTCTCTGGTGTAGCTGATGATCCGAATAACTACCTGTTTTGCCGGGTCA
GAAAAAATGGTGTTGCCGCGCCATCTGCCACCAGCCAGCTATCAACTCGCGCCCTGGAAGGGATTTTTGA
AGCAACTCATCGATTGATTTACGGCGCTAAGGATGACTCTGGTCAGAGATACCTGGCCTGGTCTGGACAC
AGTGCCCGTGTCGGAGCCGCGCGAGATATGGCCCGCGCTGGAGTTTCAATACCGGAGATCATGCAAGCTG
GTGGCTGGACCAATGTAAATATTGTCATGAACTATATCCGTAACCTGGATAGTGAAACAGGGGCAATGGT
GCGCCTGCTGGAAGATGGCGATTAGCCATGTTTAAGGGTTCCGGTTCCACTAGGTACAATTCGATATCAA
GCTTATCGATAATCAACCTCTGGATTACAAAATTTGTGAAAGATTGACTGGTATTCTTAACTATGTTGCT
CCTTTTACGCTATGTGGATACGCTGCTTTAATGCCTTTGTATCATGCTATTGCTTCCCGTATGGCTTTCA
TTTTCTCCTCCTTGTATAAATCCTGGTTGCTGTCTCTTTATGAGGAGTTGTGGCCCGTTGTCAGGCAACG
TGGCGTGGTGTGCACTGTGTTTGCTGACGCAACCCCCACTGGTTGGGGCATTGCCACCACCTGTCAGCTC
CTTTCCGGGACTTTCGCTTTCCCCCTCCCTATTGCCACGGCGGAACTCATCGCCGCCTGCCTTGCCCGCT
GCTGGACAGGGGCTCGGCTGTTGGGCACTGACAATTCCGTGGTGTTGTCGGGGAAATCATCGTCCTTTCC
TTGGCTGCTCGCCTGTGTTGCCACCTGGATTCTGCGCGGGACGTCCTTCTGCTACGTCCCTTCGGCCCTC
AATCCAGCGGACCTTCCTTCCCGCGGCCTGCTGCCGGCTCTGCGGCCTCTTCCGCGTCTTCGCCTTCGCC
CTCAGACGAGTCGGATCTCCCTTTGGGCCGCCTCCCCGCATCGATACCGTCGACCTCGATCGAGACCTAG
AAAAACATGGAGCAATCACAAGTAGCAATACAGCAGCTACCAATGCTGATTGTGCCTGGCTAGAAGCACA
AGAGGAGGAGGAGGTGGGTTTTCCAGTCACACCTCAGGTACCTTTAAGACCAATGACTTACAAGGCAGCT
GTAGATCTTAGCCACTTTTTAAAAGAAAAGGGGGGACTGGAAGGGCTAATTCACTCCCAACGAAGACAAG
ATATCCTTGATCTGTGGATCTACCACACACAAGGCTACTTCCCTGATTGGCAGAACTACACACCAGGGCC
AGGGATCAGATATCCACTGACCTTTGGATGGTGCTACAAGCTAGTACCAGTTGAGCAAGAGAAGGTAGAA
GAAGCCAATGAAGGAGAGAACACCCGCTTGTTACACCCTGTGAGCCTGCATGGGATGGATGACCCGGAGA
GAGAAGTATTAGAGTGGAGGTTTGACAGCCGCCTAGCATTTCATCACATGGCCCGAGAGCTGCATCCGGA
CTGTACTGGGTCTCTCTGGTTAGACCAGATCTGAGCCTGGGAGCTCTCTGGCTAACTAGGGAACCCACTG
CTTAAGCCTCAATAAAGCTTGCCTTGAGTGCTTCAAGTAGTGTGTGCCCGTCTGTTGTGTGACTCTGGTA
ACTAGAGATCCCTCAGACCCTTTTAGTCAGTGTGGAAAATCTCTAGCAGCATGTGAGCAAAAGGCCAGCA
AAAGGCCAGGAACCGTAAAAAGGCCGCGTTGCTGGCGTTTTTCCATAGGCTCCGCCCCCCTGACGAGCAT
CACAAAAATCGACGCTCAAGTCAGAGGTGGCGAAACCCGACAGGACTATAAAGATACCAGGCGTTTCCCC
CTGGAAGCTCCCTCGTGCGCTCTCCTGTTCCGACCCTGCCGCTTACCGGATACCTGTCCGCCTTTCTCCC
TTCGGGAAGCGTGGCGCTTTCTCATAGCTCACGCTGTAGGTATCTCAGTTCGGTGTAGGTCGTTCGCTCC
AAGCTGGGCTGTGTGCACGAACCCCCCGTTCAGCCCGACCGCTGCGCCTTATCCGGTAACTATCGTCTTG
AGTCCAACCCGGTAAGACACGACTTATCGCCACTGGCAGCAGCCACTGGTAACAGGATTAGCAGAGCGAG
GTATGTAGGCGGTGCTACAGAGTTCTTGAAGTGGTGGCCTAACTACGGCTACACTAGAAGAACAGTATTT
GGTATCTGCGCTCTGCTGAAGCCAGTTACCTTCGGAAAAAGAGTTGGTAGCTCTTGATCCGGCAAACAAA
CCACCGCTGGTAGCGGTGGTTTTTTTGTTTGCAAGCAGCAGATTACGCGCAGAAAAAAAGGATCTCAAGA
AGATCCTTTGATCTTTTCTACGGGGTCTGACGCTCAGTGGAACGAAAACTCACGTTAAGGGATTTTGGTC
ATGAGATTATCAAAAAGGATCTTCACCTAGATCCTTTTAAATTAAAAATGAAGTTTTAAATCAATCTAAA
GTATATATGAGTAAACTTGGTCTGACAGTTACCAATGCTTAATCAGTGAGGCACCTATCTCAGCGATCTG
TCTATTTCGTTCATCCATAGTTGCCTGACTCCCCGTCGTGTAGATAACTACGATACGGGAGGGCTTACCA
TCTGGCCCCAGTGCTGCAATGATACCGCGAGACCCACGCTCACCGGCTCCAGATTTATCAGCAATAAACC
AGCCAGCCGGAAGGGCCGAGCGCAGAAGTGGTCCTGCAACTTTATCCGCCTCCATCCAGTCTATTAATTG
TTGCCGGGAAGCTAGAGTAAGTAGTTCGCCAGTTAATAGTTTGCGCAACGTTGTTGCCATTGCTACAGGC
ATCGTGGTGTCACGCTCGTCGTTTGGTATGGCTTCATTCAGCTCCGGTTCCCAACGATCAAGGCGAGTTA
CATGATCCCCCATGTTGTGCAAAAAAGCGGTTAGCTCCTTCGGTCCTCCGATCGTTGTCAGAAGTAAGTT
GGCCGCAGTGTTATCACTCATGGTTATGGCAGCACTGCATAATTCTCTTACTGTCATGCCATCCGTAAGA
TGCTTTTCTGTGACTGGTGAGTACTCAACCAAGTCATTCTGAGAATAGTGTATGCGGCGACCGAGTTGCT
CTTGCCCGGCGTCAATACGGGATAATACCGCGCCACATAGCAGAACTTTAAAAGTGCTCATCATTGGAAA
ACGTTCTTCGGGGCGAAAACTCTCAAGGATCTTACCGCTGTTGAGATCCAGTTCGATGTAACCCACTCGT
GCACCCAACTGATCTTCAGCATCTTTTACTTTCACCAGCGTTTCTGGGTGAGCAAAAACAGGAAGGCAAA
ATGCCGCAAAAAAGGGAATAAGGGCGACACGGAAATGTTGAATACTCATACTCTTCCTTTTTCAATATTA
TTGAAGCATTTATCAGGGTTATTGTCTCATGAGCGGATACATATTTGAATGTATTTAGAAAAATAAACAA
ATAGGGGTTCCGCGCACATTTCCCCGAAAAGTGCCACCTGACGTCGACGGATCGGGAGATCTCCCGATCC
CCTATGGTGCACTCTCAGTACAATCTGCTCTGATGCCGCATAGTTAAGCCAGTATCTGCTCCCTGCTTGT
GTGTTGGAGGTCGCTGAGTAGTGCGCGAGCAAAATTTAAGCTACAACAAGGCAAGGCTTGACCGACAATT
GCATGAAGAATCTGCTTAGGGTTAGGCGTTTTGCGCTGCTTCGCGATGTACGGGCCAGATATACGCGTT
Features (pLannotate 1.2.2; 21 found; start..end, strand, type, name):
      1..380     +  enhancer       CMV enhancer: human cytomegalovirus immediate early enhancer
    381..580     +  promoter       CMV promoter: human cytomegalovirus (CMV) immediate early promoter
    598..778     +  LTR            5' LTR (truncated): truncated 5' long terminal repeat (LTR) from HIV-1
    825..950     +  misc_feature   HIV-1 Ψ: packaging signal of human immunodeficiency virus type 1
    934..1272    +  CDS            HIV-1 gag (fragment): gag protein from human immunodeficiency virus 1; gag
   1447..1680    +  misc_feature   RRE: The Rev response element (RRE) of HIV-1 allows for Rev-dependent mRNA export from the nucleus to the cytoplasm.
   2057..2157    +  CDS            Rev (fragment): human immunodeficiency virus 1 (HIV-1) Rev protein; rev; enhances nuclear export of unspliced and incompletely spliced viral mRNAs
   2207..2324    +  misc_feature   cPPT/CTS: central polypurine tract and central termination sequence of HIV-1
   2406..2646    +  promoter       U6 promoter: RNA polymerase III promoter for human U6 snRNA
   2693..2760    +  misc_RNA       tracrRNA (fragment): trans-activating CRISPR RNA for the Streptococcus pyogenes CRISPR/Cas9 system
   2813..3305    +  promoter       PGK promoter: mouse phosphoglycerate kinase 1 promoter
   3335..4365    +  CDS            Cre (fragment): site-specific recombinase Cre is a site-specific recombinase from bacteriophage P1. Recombination occurs at loxP sequences.
   4398..4421    +  misc_feature   MCS (fragment): pBluescript multiple cloning site
   4421..5009    +  misc_feature   WPRE: woodchuck hepatitis virus posttranscriptional regulatory element
   5010..5029    +  misc_feature   MCS (fragment): pBluescript multiple cloning site
   5031..5531    +  CDS            nef (fragment): NEF_HV1LA - Experimental evidence at protein level: Swiss-Prot protein existence level 1. Extracellular Nef protein targets CD4(+) T-lymphocytes for apoptosis by interacting with CXCR4 surface receptors. From Human immunodeficiency virus type 1 group M subtype B (isolate Lai) (HIV-1).
   5538..5718    +  LTR            5' LTR (truncated): truncated 5' long terminal repeat (LTR) from HIV-1
   5780..6368    -  rep_origin     ori: high-copy-number ColE1/pMB1/pBR322/pUC origin of replication
   6539..7399    -  CDS            AmpR: β-lactamase; bla; confers resistance to ampicillin, carbenicillin, and related antibiotics
   7400..7504    -  promoter       AmpR promoter: bla
   7563..7615    -  misc_feature   bom (fragment): basis of mobility region from pBR322
