[The description below was written by a language model from this plasmid's Addgene catalogue record and pLannotate feature annotations shown in this document.]
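Description:
Lenti-sgPrdm9#1/Cre is an HIV-1-based lentiviral transfer plasmid built on the pLL3.3 backbone that delivers two functions at once: Cre recombinase and a single guide RNA targeting the mouse Prdm9 gene. In bacteria it is maintained through a high-copy ColE1/pUC-type origin and selected with ampicillin via the β-lactamase gene. The sequenced record is about 7.8 kb. No mammalian drug-selection marker or fluorescent reporter is annotated.

The viral genome is transcribed in packaging cells from a CMV enhancer/promoter fused to a truncated 5' LTR, a chimeric arrangement that generally makes genomic RNA production Tat-independent. Downstream lie the Ψ packaging signal with a gag fragment, the Rev response element for nuclear export of the unspliced RNA, and the cPPT/CTS, which improves transduction. The payload consists of a human U6 RNA polymerase III promoter driving the 20-nt Prdm9 spacer joined to the Streptococcus pyogenes Cas9 guide scaffold (annotated as a tracrRNA fragment), followed by a mouse PGK promoter driving Cre. A WPRE after Cre enhances transcript stability and expression, and the cassette ends with a nef-region fragment and a second truncated LTR.

Because the vector carries no Cas9, it is designed for cells or animals that supply Cas9 themselves, typically from a Cre-activated allele alongside floxed tumor suppressor genes. This allows a single transduction event both to trigger recombination and to disrupt Prdm9. The associated publication describes a multiplexed in vivo approach to identifying driver genes in small cell lung cancer. The "#1" in the name suggests it is one of several guides against this gene.
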