Addgene plasmid #193231: Lenti-sgPrdm9#1/Cre
Purpose: Lentiviral vector expressing Cre recombinase (driven by mPGK promoter) and an sgRNA against the mouse Prdm9 gene
Depositing lab: Julien Sage. Depositing organization: Stanford University. Publication: A multiplexed in vivo approach to identify driver genes in small cell lung cancer. Lee MC, Cai H, Murray CW, Li C, Shue YT, Andrejka L, He AL, Holzem AME, Drainas AP, Ko JH, Coles GL, Kong C, Zhu S, Zhu C, Wang J, van de Rijn M, Petrov DA, Winslow MM, Sage J. Cell Rep. 2023 Jan 13;42(1):111990. doi: 10.1016/j.celrep.2023.111990. PubMed 36640300.
Backbone
  Vector backbone: pLL3.3
  Vector type: Mammalian Expression, Lentiviral, CRISPR
Growth in bacteria
  Bacterial resistance: Ampicillin, 100 μg/mL
  Growth temperature: 37°C
  Growth strain: NEB Stable
  Copy number: High Copy
Gene/Insert
  Gene/Insert name: sgPrdm9#1
  gRNA/shRNA sequence: GAAGCATCTGATCTACCAGT
  Species: M. musculus (mouse)
  Insert size (bp): 20
  Entrez Gene: Prdm9 (a.k.a. Dsbc1, G1-419-29, Meisetz, PRDM9-B, Rcr1, repro7)
  Promoter: U6
  Cloning method: Restriction Enzyme; 5′ cloning site Unknown (unknown if destroyed); 3′ cloning site Unknown (unknown if destroyed)
Terms and licenses: Academic/Nonprofit Terms; Industry Terms: Not Available to Industry
Depositor comments: Please visit https://www.biorxiv.org/content/10.1101/2022.03.28.485708v1 for bioRxiv preprint.
How to cite: Lenti-sgPrdm9#1/Cre was a gift from Julien Sage (Addgene plasmid # 193231 ; http://n2t.net/addgene:193231 ; RRID:Addgene_193231)
